>Addgene plasmid #188597 | pAFMW-Nbr[K276A] | addgene full sequence | sequence record 375989 | Addgene NGS Result
GCGCCCAATACGCAAACCGCCTCTCCCCGCGCGTTGGCCGATTCATTAATGCAGGCAACTCGTGAAAGGT
AGGCGGATCAGCGGCCGCAGCATGCAATTCTATATTCTAAAAACACAAATGATACTTCTAAAAAAAAATC
ATGAATGGCATCAACTCTGAATCAAATCTTTGCAGATGCACCTACTTCTCATTTCCACTGTCACATCATT
TTTCCAGATCTCGCTGCCTGTTATGTGGCCCACAAACCAAGACACGTTTTATGGCCATTAAAGCTGGCTG
ATCGTCGCCAAACACCAAATACATAATGAATATGTACACATTCGAGAAAGAAGCGATCAAAGAAGCGTCT
TCGGGCGGAGTAGGAGAATGCGGAGGAGAAGGAGAACGAGCTGATCTAGTATCTCTCCACAATCCAATGC
CAACTGACCAACTGGCCATATTCGGAGCAATTTGAAGCCAATTTCCATCGCCTGGCGATCGCTCCATTCT
TGGCTATATGTTTTTCACCGTTACCCGGGGCCATTTTCAAAGACTCGTCGGCAAGATAAGATTGTGTCAC
TCGCTGTCTCTCTTCATTTGTCGAAGAATGCTGAGGAATTTCGCGATGACGTCGGCGAGTATTTTGAAGA
ATGAGAATAATTTGTATTTATACGAAAATCAGTTAGTGGAATTTTCTACAAAAACATGTTATCTATAGAT
AATTTTGTTGCAAAATATGTTGACTATGACAAAGATTGTATGTATATACCTTTAATGTATTCTCATTTTC
TTATGTATTTATAATGGCAATGATGATACTGATGATATTTTAAGATGATGCCAGACCAAAAGGCTTGAAT
TTCTGCGTCTTTTGCCGAACGCAGTGCATGTGCAATTGTTGTTTTTTGGAATATTCAATTTTCGGACTGT
CCGCTTTGATTTCAGTTTCTTGGCTTATTCAAAAAGCAAAGTAAAGCCAAAAAAGCGAGATGGCAATACC
AAATGCGGCAAAACGGTAGTGGAAGGAAAGGGGTGCGGGGCAGCGGAAGGAAGGGTGGGGCGGGGCGTGG
CGGGGTCTGTGGCTGGGCGCGACGTCACCGACGTTGGAGCCACTCCTTTGACCATGTGTGCGTGTGTGTA
TTATTCGTGTCTCGCCACTCGCCGGTTGTTTTTTTCTTTTTATGCTGCGCTCTCTCTAGCGCCATCTCGC
TTACGCATGCTCAACGCACCGCATGTTGCCGTTTCCTTTTATGCGTCATTTTGGCTCGAAATAGGCAATT
ATTTAAACAAAGATTAGTCAACGAAAACGCTAAAATAAATAAGTCTACAATATGGTTACTTATTGCCATG
TGTGTGCAGCCAACGATAGCAACAAAAGCAACAACACAGGTGGCTTTCCCTCTTTCACTTTTTGTTTGCA
AGCCGCGTGCGAGCAAGACGGCACGACCGGCAAACGCAATTACGCTGACAAAGAGCAGACGAAGTTTTGG
CGAAAAACATCAAGGCGCCTGATACGAATGCATTTGCAATAACAATTGCGATATTTAATATTGTTTATGA
AGCTGTTTGACTTCAAAACACACAAAAAAAAAAATAAAACAAATTATTTGAAAGAGAATTAGGAATCGGA
CGCTTATCGTTAGGGTAACAACAAGAAATGCTTACTGAGTCACAGCCTCTGGAAAACTGCCGCAAGCCAG
AGAGAGAGAGAAAAAGAGGGAGAGCAGCTTAGACCGCATGTGCTTGTGTGTGAGGCGTCTCTCTCTTCGT
CTCTGTTGCGCAAACGCATAGACTGCACTGAAAAAATCGATTACCTATTTTTTATGAATGAATATTTGCA
CTATTACTATTCAAAACTATTAAGATAGCAATCACATTCAATAGCCAAATACTATACCACCTGAGCGATG
CAACGAAATGATCAATTTGAGCAAAAATGCTGCATATTTAGGACGGCATCATTATAGAAATGCTTCTTGC
TGTGTACTTTTCTCTCGTCTGGCAGCTGTTTCGCCGTTATTGTTAAAACCGGCTTAAGTTAGGTGTGTTT
TCTACGACTAGTGAATGCCCTACTAGAAGATGTGTGTTGCACAAAATGTCCCTGGAATAACCAATTTGAA
GTGCAGATAGCAGTAAACGTAAGCTAATATGAATATTATTTAACTGTAATGTTTTAATATCGCTGGACAT
TACTAATAAACCCACTATAAACACATGTACATATGTATGTTTTGGCATACAATGAGTAGTTGGGGAAAAA
ATGTGTAAAAGCACCGTGACCATCACAGCATAAAGATAACCAGCTGAAGTATCGAATATGAGTAACCCCC
AAATTGAATCACATGCCGCAACTGATAGGACCCATGGAAGTACACTCTTCATGGCGATATACAAGACACA
CACAAGCACGAACACCCAGTTGCGGAGGAAATTCTCCGTAAATGAAAACCCAATCGGCGAACAATTCATA
CCCATATATGGTAAAAGTTTTGAACGCGACTTGAGAGCGGAGAGCATTGCGGCTGATAAGGTTTTAGCGC
TAAGCGGGCTTTATAAAACGGGCTGCGGGACCAGTTTTCATATCACTACCGTTTGAGTTCTTGTGCTGTG
TGGATACTCCTCCCGACACAAAGCCGCTCCATCAGCCAGCAGTCGTCTAATCCAGAGACCCCGGATCCAG
ATATCGAGGCCTGTCTAGAGAAGCTTGTTCGAATCTCGAGTGCGCGCTTCCGGAGGTATACACCTAGGCG
GTACCACTGCAGTGAATTCGGAGCTCCGCCACCATGGACTACAAAGACCATGACGGTGATTATAAAGATC
ATGACATCGATTACAAGGATGACGATGACAAGCACCGGTTGAGCTCCGCCACCATGGAGCAAAAGCTCAT
TTCTGAAGAGGACTTGAATGAAATGGAGCAAAAGCTCATTTCTGAAGAGGACTTGAATGAAATGGAGCAA
AAGCTCATTTCTGAAGAGGACTTGAATGAAATGGAGCAAAAGCTCATTTCTGAAGAGGACTTGAATGAAA
TGGAGCAAAAGCTCATTTCTGAAGAGGACTTGAATGAAATGGAGAGCTTGGGCGACCTCACCATGGAGCA
AAAGCTCATTTCTGAAGAGGACTTGAATCACCGGTATACAAGTTTGTACAAAAAAGCAGGCTCCGCGGCC
GCCCCCTTCACCGCACGCAAGAGCCACATGTACAACGCAATACCCGCCGGCTTTGAGTCGGACGAGGAGA
ACATGGAGAACCTAATGAGCAACCTGAAGATCAAGCGCTTGGAGGACATCACGACAGGTGCTGGAATCGA
CGGCTGTAACTTTGACGCCACCTTGGACGCAAAGGCGGAGGAGTTTTTTAAGCTGTTCCGCGAGAAGTGG
AACATGTATAGCAAGAAAAAGTCGCCACATCTGCGCCAGGAATTTGGAAGGGCTTTAATGGGCCATCAGG
ATCCTTTGCTCCTGGCCCTGAAGATCTTCGCCAACTGCCCAGACAGCAGCAACATCAAGACGAAGAGCTT
GTCACATTTTGTGCTGGACACGGTTTGCAAGCTCCACAAGGATTTCCCGCATCTTGGCGAGGGCTGTGAT
CCCAACACCAGCATGATAGCCTTTAACTTTGTCAAGACCTCCGGCTTGCTGGCCCTCAACAATGCTGTTA
TCCATGCCTACAGTCTACGTCAGATCCGCGACCTACTGCTTCCCAAGTTGCGCGAACTCCTGGACAACGG
GCTTTACAAAGAGGTCACCCAATGGTCCATCAGTCTGCAGTTGACGCACGAGTTCGACATGCTGGAACTG
GCTTTCCCGCTGATTGCAATTGAGAAACTACCACTGGCCGAGGAATATCTGGACCATGCCACACAGCAGA
GGTTGCCCTTTGTCAAGTTCTTGGATTCGTTGCTGCACAAGGAGAAGTCGGTTTTAGAGCTCTGCGAGCA
TCTACTCGATCGGTACAAAAATCTCAAAATTTCCCATAACGTGCTCAGCTATCGGCCTATGGCCGCGATT
GTGGCGCGACTGGCCAAGAAGTATGGTTTTGACGACGCCGTCACGCCCAACTATAAGTTCACGAAGACGT
GCAGCTACTTGCATTACCTTTACCGCGAGTACGAGAAGACGCGCATGAACCTGGCCAGTTTCCGGGAGGT
TGTGAGCGTCCATGCCTTTAACCACGAGCTGCGCACGGACTTCGTAAAGTATTTGGCCTCTGCTGGAGCT
CATTCTGAAGCCATCTACTGGTACACGGAGTTCAATATTGACCCGAAAGATTGTCCGTTGGAGATCGAGA
CGCAGGTATCGCAAAACGGTGCTGGAAAAGCGTCAGGCTGGGAATCCCCCGGCAAGGAACGCTGTCCTTC
GAGTAGATGTGATATGTACCTGACCATGGACCTGCCCGACGAGTGCCTTATCATTGTGAACAAGGCTGAT
GAGTTCGATCGTATGTTATACCATCTGCAGCAGGAGTGCGTCATATACCTGGATTCTGAATGGATGCAGA
GCGTGTGCGGAGACAATCAGCTGTGCGTGCTACAGATCGCCACCGGCCACAATGTCTACCTGATCGATTG
CCTGGCGCGGGAGAGCTTACGCTCGGAACACTGGCGCTTGCTGGGCGCGAATATCTTTAATAACGTGAAC
ATCCGTAAGGTGGGGTTCTCTATGGTCAGTGATCTCAGTGTATTGCAGCGGTCACTGCCCCTGCAACTGC
GCCTTCAAATGCCTCACCACTACTTGGACCTTCGCAATCTCTGGTTGGAGTTAAAAAAGCAGCGCTTCGG
CGTTGAACTTCCCTTCGGCAATGTTAACCGGGCAGGAGACGCCCTTACGGATCTCTCATTGGCATGCCTT
GGCAAGAAACTGAACAAATCAAACCAGTGCTCAAACTGGGCCAATAGACCGCTGCGTCGCGAGCAGATTC
TTTATGCAGCCATCGATGCGCGGTGTTTGATGCTGATCTACAACACGCTCATTGAACGCGTGTCCTTCAT
ACAAGCGGTTATCGAAAAGAGCATCGCCAGCAATAACTTTCTCAGGCGGGGTGCCCATGTTAAGTGAAAG
GGTGGGCGCGCCGACCCAGCTTTCTTGTACAAAGTGGTGACGTAAGCTAGCAGGATCTTTGTGAAGGAAC
CTTACTTCTGTGGTGTGACATAATTGGACAAACTACCTACAGAGATTTAAAGCTCTAAGGTAAATATAAA
ATTTTTAAGTGTATAATGTGTTAAACTACTGATTCTAATTGTTTGTGTATTTTAGATTCCAACCTATGGA
ACTGATGAATGGGAGCAGTGGTGGAATGCCTTTAATGAGGAAAACCTGTTTTGCTCAGAAGAAATGCCAT
CTAGTGATGATGAGGCTACTGCTGACTCTCAACATTCTACTCCTCCAAAAAAGAAGAGAAAGGTAGAAGA
CCCCAAGGACTTTCCTTCAGAATTGCTAAGTTTTTTGAGTCATGCTGTGTTTAGTAATAGAACTCTTGCT
TGCTTTGCTATTTACACCACAAAGGAAAAAGCTGCACTGCTATACAAGAAAATTATGGAAAAATATTCTG
TAACCTTTATAAGTAGGCATAACAGTTATAATCATAACATACTGTTTTTTCTTACTCCACACAGGCATAG
AGTGTCTGCTATTAATAACTATGCTCAAAAATTGTGTACCTTTAGCTTTTTAATTTGTAAAGGGGTTAAT
AAGGAATATTTGATGTATAGTGCCTTGACTAGAGATCATAATCAGCCATACCACATTTGTAGAGGTTTTA
CTTGCTTTAAAAAACCTCCCACACCTCCCCCTGAACCTGAAACATAAAATGAATGCAATTGTTGTTGTTA
ACTTGTTTATTGCAGCTTATAATGGTTACAAATAAAGCAATAGCATCACAAATTTCACAAATAAAGCATT
TTTTTCACTGCATTCTAGTTGTGGTTTGTCCAAACTCATCAATGTATCTTATCATGTCTGGATCCCGTTT
AAACTACGCGTAATTCAAACAGGGTTCTGGCGTCGTTCTCGTACTGTTTTCCCCAGGCCAGTGCTTTAGC
GTTATTGAAAAAGGAAGAGTATGAGTATTCAACATTTCCGTGTCGCCCTTATTCCCTTTTTTGCGGCATT
TTGCCTTCCTGTTTTTGCTCACCCAGAAACGCTGGTGAAAGTAAAAGATGCTGAAGATCAGTTGGGTGCA
CGAGTGGGTTACATCGAACTGGATCTCAACAGCGGTAAGATCCTTGAGAGTTTTCGCCCCGAAGAACGTT
TTCCAATGATGAGCACTTTTAAAGTTCTGCTATGTGGCGCGGTATTATCCCGTATTGACGCCGGGCAAGA
GCAACTCGGTCGCCGCATACACTATTCTCAGAATGACTTGGTTGAGTACTCACCAGTCACAGAAAAGCAT
CTTACGGATGGCATGACAGTAAGAGAATTATGCAGTGCTGCCATAACCATGAGTGATAACACTGCGGCCA
ACTTACTTCTGACAACGATCGGAGGACCGAAGGAGCTAACCGCTTTTTTGCACAACATGGGGGATCATGT
AACTCGCCTTGATCGTTGGGAACCGGAGCTGAATGAAGCCATACCAAACGACGAGCGTGACACCACGATG
CCTGTAGCAATGGCAACAACGTTGCGCAAACTATTAACTGGCGAACTACTTACTCTAGCTTCCCGGCAAC
AATTAATAGACTGGATGGAGGCGGATAAAGTTGCAGGACCACTTCTGCGCTCGGCCCTTCCGGCTGGCTG
GTTTATTGCTGATAAATCTGGAGCCGGTGAGCGTGGGTCTCGCGGTATCATTGCAGCACTGGGGCCAGAT
GGTAAGCCCTCCCGTATCGTAGTTATCTACACGACGGGGAGTCAGGCAACTATGGATGAACGAAATAGAC
AGATCGCTGAGATAGGTGCCTCACTGATTAAGCATTGGTAACTGTCAGACCAAGTTTACTCATATATACT
TTAGATTGATTTAAAACTTCATTTTTAATTTAAAAGGATCTAGGTGAAGATCCTTTTTGATAATCTCATG
ACCAAAATCCCTTAACGTGAGTTTTCGTTCCACTGAGCGTCAGACCCCGTAGAAAAGATCAAAGGATCTT
CTTGAGATCCTTTTTTTCTGCGCGTAATCTGCTGCTTGCAAACAAAAAAACCACCGCTACCAGCGGTGGT
TTGTTTGCCGGATCAAGAGCTACCAACTCTTTTTCCGAAGGTAACTGGCTTCAGCAGAGCGCAGATACCA
AATACTGTTCTTCTAGTGTAGCCGTAGTTAGGCCACCACTTCAAGAACTCTGTAGCACCGCCTACATACC
TCGCTCTGCTAATCCTGTTACCAGTGGCTGCTGCCAGTGGCGATAAGTCGTGTCTTACCGGGTTGGACTC
AAGACGATAGTTACCGGATAAGGCGCAGCGGTCGGGCTGAACGGGGGGTTCGTGCACACAGCCCAGCTTG
GAGCGAACGACCTACACCGAACTGAGATACCTACAGCGTGAGCTATGAGAAAGCGCCACGCTTCCCGAAG
GGAGAAAGGCGGACAGGTATCCGGTAAGCGGCAGGGTCGGAACAGGAGAGCGCACGAGGGAGCTTCCAGG
GGGAAACGCCTGGTATCTTTATAGTCCTGTCGGGTTTCGCCACCTCTGACTTGAGCGTCGATTTTTGTGA
TGCTCGTCAGGGGGGCGGAGCCTATGGAAAAACGCCAGCAACGCGGCCTTTTTACGGTTCCTGGCCTTTT
GCTGGCCTTTTGCTCACATGTTCTTTCCTGCGTTATCCCCTGATTCTGTGGATAACCGTATTACCGCCTT
TGAGTGAGCTGATACCGCTCGCCGCAGCCGAACGACCGAGCGCAGCGAGTCAGTGAGCGAGGAAGCGGAA
GA
Features (pLannotate 1.2.2; 21 found; start..end, strand, type, name):
      1..54      +  CDS            lacI (fragment): lac repressor; lacI; The lac repressor binds to the lac operator to inhibit transcription in E. coli. This inhibition can be relieved by adding lactose or isopropyl-β-D-thiogalactopyranoside (IPTG).
    140..2649    +  promoter       Ac5 promoter: Drosophila melanogaster actin 5C promoter
   2767..2832    +  CDS            3xFLAG: three tandem FLAG® epitope tags, followed by an enterokinase cleavage site
   2857..2886    +  CDS            Myc: Myc (human c-Myc proto-oncogene) epitope tag
   2896..2925    +  CDS            Myc: Myc (human c-Myc proto-oncogene) epitope tag
   2935..2964    +  CDS            Myc: Myc (human c-Myc proto-oncogene) epitope tag
   2974..3003    +  CDS            Myc: Myc (human c-Myc proto-oncogene) epitope tag
   3013..3042    +  CDS            Myc: Myc (human c-Myc proto-oncogene) epitope tag
   3076..3105    +  CDS            Myc: Myc (human c-Myc proto-oncogene) epitope tag
   3118..3142    +  protein_bind   attB1: mutant version of attB; recombination site for the Gateway® BP reaction BP Clonase™
   3163..5034    +  CDS            Nbr: MUT7_DROME - Experimental evidence at protein level: Swiss-Prot protein existence level 1. Possesses 3'-5' exoribonuclease activity. Required for 3'-end trimming of AGO1-bound miRNAs, in particular multiple-isoform miRNAs, which represents a critical step in miRNA maturation. From Drosophila melanogaster (Fruit fly).
   5054..5078    -  protein_bind   attB2: mutant version of attB; recombination site for the Gateway® BP reaction BP Clonase™
   5094..5168    +  CDS            small t antigen (fragment): SV40 (simian virus 40) small t antigen
   5170..5235    +  intron         small t intron: SV40 (simian virus 40) small t antigen intron
   5365..5385    +  CDS            SV40 NLS: nuclear localization signal of SV40 (simian virus 40) large T antigen
   5704..5787    +  CDS            large T antigen (fragment): large T antigen from SV40 (simian virus 40)
   5810..5944    +  polyA_signal   SV40 poly(A) signal: SV40 polyadenylation signal
   5962..6024    -  CDS            Exo (fragment): 5' to 3' double-stranded DNA exonuclease in the λ Red system; exo; creates 3' single-stranded DNA tails
   6023..6040    +  promoter       AmpR promoter (fragment): bla
   6041..6901    +  CDS            AmpR: β-lactamase; bla; confers resistance to ampicillin, carbenicillin, and related antibiotics
   7072..7660    +  rep_origin     ori: high-copy-number ColE1/pMB1/pBR322/pUC origin of replication
