[The description below was written by a language model from this plasmid's Addgene catalogue record and pLannotate feature annotations shown in this document.]
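Description:
pAFMW-Nbr[K276A] is an insect expression plasmid of about 7.8 kb, built on the Gateway destination backbone pAFMW and intended for expressing a tagged Nibbler variant in Drosophila S2 cells. It is propagated in E. coli through a high-copy ColE1/pUC-type origin and selected with ampicillin via the β-lactamase gene. The record lists no separate selectable marker for insect cells, so the plasmid appears suited to transfection-based expression rather than drug selection on its own.

Expression is driven by the Drosophila melanogaster actin 5C (Ac5) promoter, a strong constitutive promoter in fly cells. Downstream lies an N-terminal tag block consisting of a 3xFLAG epitope followed by six annotated Myc epitope repeats, then an attB1 site, the Nibbler (Nbr, CG9247) coding sequence, and an attB2 site. The attB sites are the scars of the Gateway recombination that moved the insert into the destination vector. Transcript processing is provided by an SV40-derived 3' region containing the small t antigen intron and the SV40 polyadenylation signal. The short small t, large T, NLS, lacI and λ Exo fragments in the annotation are most likely incidental backbone remnants rather than functional parts.

Nibbler is a 3'-5' exoribonuclease required for trimming the 3' ends of AGO1-bound microRNAs during their maturation. This construct carries the point substitution K276A (AAG to GCG). It belongs to a set of Flag-tagged Nibbler variants made for structure-function analysis of miRNA 3'-end trimming, with the epitope tags allowing detection or immunopurification of the mutant protein. The record does not state the functional consequence of the K276A change.
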