Addgene plasmid #188597: pAFMW-Nbr[K276A]
Purpose: Flag-tagged Nibbler variants expression in Drosophila S2 cells
Depositing lab: Stefan Ameres. Depositing organization: Institut fuer Molekulare Biotechnologie (IMBA). Publication: Structure-function analysis of microRNA 3'-end trimming by Nibbler. Xie W, Sowemimo I, Hayashi R, Wang J, Burkard TR, Brennecke J, Ameres SL, Patel DJ. Proc Natl Acad Sci U S A. 2020 Dec 1;117(48):30370-30379. doi: 10.1073/pnas.2018156117. Epub 2020 Nov 16. PubMed 33199607.
Backbone
  Vector backbone: pAFMW
  Vector type: Insect Expression
Growth in bacteria
  Bacterial resistance: Ampicillin, 100 μg/mL
  Growth temperature: 37°C
  Growth strain: DH5alpha
  Copy number: Unknown
Gene/Insert
  Gene/Insert name: Nibbler
  Species: D. melanogaster (fly)
  Mutation: K276A [AAG=>GCG]
  Entrez Gene: Nbr (a.k.a. Dmel_CG9247, CG9247, Dmel\CG9247, nbr)
  Tag / fusion protein: FLAG-Myc (N terminal on insert)
  Cloning method: Gateway Cloning
Terms and licenses: Academic/Nonprofit Terms; Industry Terms: Not Available to Industry
How to cite: pAFMW-Nbr[K276A] was a gift from Stefan Ameres (Addgene plasmid # 188597 ; http://n2t.net/addgene:188597 ; RRID:Addgene_188597)
